Addgene plasmid #144415: TFORF2939
Purpose: Lentiviral vector for overexpressing transcription factor ORFs with unique 24-bp barcodes. Barcodes facilitate identification of transcription factors in pooled screens.
Depositing lab: Feng Zhang. Depositing organization: Broad Institute. Publication: A transcription factor atlas of directed differentiation. Joung J, Ma S, Tay T, Geiger-Schuller KR, Kirchgatterer PC, Verdine VK, Guo B, Arias-Garcia MA, Allen WE, Singh A, Kuksenko O, Abudayyeh OO, Gootenberg JS, Fu Z, Macrae RK, Buenrostro JD, Regev A, Zhang F. Cell. 2023 Jan 5;186(1):209-229.e26. doi: 10.1016/j.cell.2022.11.026. PubMed 36608654.
Backbone
  Vector backbone: pLX_TRC317
  Backbone manufacturer: Broad Institute Genetic Perturbation Platform
  Backbone size w/o insert (bp): 8264
  Vector type: Mammalian Expression, Lentiviral
  Selectable markers: Puromycin
Growth in bacteria
  Bacterial resistance: Ampicillin, 100 μg/mL
  Growth temperature: 37°C
  Growth strain: NEB Stable
  Copy number: High Copy
Gene/Insert
  Gene/Insert name: HOXA6
  Species: H. sapiens (human)
  Insert size (bp): 905
  Entrez Gene: HOXA6 (a.k.a. HOX1, HOX1B, HOX1.2)
  Promoter: EF1a
  Tag / fusion protein: V5 (C terminal on insert)
  Cloning method: Gateway Cloning
  Sequencing primers: 5′ GGGTGGAGACTGAAGTTAGGCCAG; 3′ CACATAGCGTAAAAGGAGCAACATAG
Resource information
  A portion of this plasmid was derived from a plasmid made by: Broad Institute Genetic Perturbation Platform
Terms and licenses: Academic/Nonprofit Terms; Industry Terms: Not Available to Industry
Depositor comments: NM_024014.3 Please test multiple small colonies in case of plasmid recombination. To make this collection available in a timely manner, a portion of this collection was not fully sequenced by Addgene. If an Addgene verified full plasmid sequence is not available, please contact us prior to placing an order to request the full sequence.
How to cite: TFORF2939 was a gift from Feng Zhang (Addgene plasmid # 144415 ; http://n2t.net/addgene:144415 ; RRID:Addgene_144415)
