[The description below was written by a language model from this plasmid's Addgene catalogue record and pLannotate feature annotations shown in this document.]
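Description:
TFORF2939 is a third-generation-style, self-inactivating HIV-1 lentiviral expression plasmid built on the pLX_TRC317 backbone and carrying the human homeobox transcription factor HOXA6. It belongs to a barcoded transcription factor ORF collection in which each clone carries a unique 24-bp barcode, so that the transcription factor delivered to a given cell can be identified in pooled overexpression screens. The barcode itself is not annotated in the feature table. In bacteria the plasmid is maintained by a high-copy ColE1/pUC-type origin and selected with ampicillin via AmpR. An f1 origin and remnants of a lac/lacZα cloning region with T7 and T3 promoters are also present in the backbone. The depositor notes that the plasmid can recombine, which is common for LTR-containing vectors.

The viral genome is transcribed in packaging cells from an RSV promoter fused to a truncated 5' LTR, followed by the Ψ packaging signal with a gag fragment, the RRE for Rev-dependent nuclear export, and a cPPT/CTS element. It ends in a ΔU3 3' LTR that disables LTR promoter activity after integration, with an SV40 poly(A) signal downstream. Two cassettes lie within this unit. An SV40 early promoter drives puromycin N-acetyltransferase for selection of transduced mammalian cells. The strong constitutive EF-1α promoter drives the HOXA6 ORF, which was inserted by Gateway recombination and is flanked by attB1 and attB2 sites. The ORF reads through attB2 into a C-terminal V5 epitope tag for detection. A WPRE downstream enhances transcript stability and expression. The construct is suited to stable HOXA6 overexpression, alone or in pooled directed-differentiation screens.
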