Features (pLannotate 1.2.2; 34 found; start..end, strand, type, name):
      5..231     +  promoter       RSV promoter: Rous sarcoma virus enhancer/promoter
    232..412     +  LTR            5' LTR (truncated): truncated 5' long terminal repeat (LTR) from HIV-1
    459..584     +  misc_feature   HIV-1 Ψ: packaging signal of human immunodeficiency virus type 1
    568..931     +  CDS            HIV-1 gag (fragment): gag protein from human immunodeficiency virus 1; gag
   1077..1310    +  misc_feature   RRE: The Rev response element (RRE) of HIV-1 allows for Rev-dependent mRNA export from the nucleus to the cytoplasm.
   1687..1713    +  CDS            Rev (fragment): human immunodeficiency virus 1 (HIV-1) Rev protein; rev; enhances nuclear export of unspliced and incompletely spliced viral mRNAs
   1720..1743    +  promoter       SV40 promoter (fragment): SV40 early promoter
   1744..1815    +  promoter       SV40 promoter (fragment): SV40 enhancer and early promoter
   1839..1974    +  rep_origin     SV40 ori: SV40 origin of replication
   2020..2616    +  CDS            PuroR (fragment): puromycin N-acetyltransferase; pac from Streptomyces; confers resistance to puromycin
   2665..2782    +  misc_feature   cPPT/CTS: central polypurine tract and central termination sequence of HIV-1
   2847..2913    +  CDS            small t antigen (fragment): SV40 (simian virus 40) small t antigen
   2920..4098    +  promoter       EF-1α promoter: strong constitutive promoter for human elongation factor EF-1α
   4119..4136    +  protein_bind   attB1 (fragment): mutant version of attB; core recombination site for the Gateway® BP reaction BP Clonase™
   4142..4840    +  CDS            HOXA6: HXA6_HUMAN - Also known as HOX1B. Experimental evidence at transcript level: Swiss-Prot protein existence level 2. Sequence-specific transcription factor which is part of a developmental regulatory system that provides cells with specific positional identities on the anterior-posterior axis. From Homo sapiens (Human).
   4842..4866    -  protein_bind   attB2: mutant version of attB; recombination site for the Gateway® BP reaction BP Clonase™
   4874..4915    +  CDS            V5 tag: epitope tag from simian virus 5
   4931..4984    +  promoter       U6 promoter (fragment): RNA polymerase III promoter for human U6 snRNA
   5026..5614    +  misc_feature   WPRE: woodchuck hepatitis virus posttranscriptional regulatory element
   5665..5684    +  misc_feature   cPPT/CTS (fragment): central polypurine tract and central termination sequence of HIV-1
   5686..5919    +  LTR            3' LTR (ΔU3): self-inactivating 3' long terminal repeat (LTR) from HIV-1
   5997..6118    +  polyA_signal   SV40 poly(A) signal: SV40 polyadenylation signal
   6158..6293    +  rep_origin     SV40 ori: SV40 origin of replication
   6314..6332    -  promoter       T7 promoter: promoter for bacteriophage T7 RNA polymerase
   6340..6495    +  CDS            lacZα (fragment): LacZα fragment of β-galactosidase; lacZ fragment
   6500..6928    +  rep_origin     f1 ori (sequence partly withheld): f1 bacteriophage origin of replication; arrow indicates direction of (+) strand synthesis
   6981..7085    +  promoter       AmpR promoter: bla
   7086..7946    +  CDS            AmpR: β-lactamase; bla; confers resistance to ampicillin, carbenicillin, and related antibiotics
   8117..8705    +  rep_origin     ori: high-copy-number ColE1/pMB1/pBR322/pUC origin of replication
   8888..8980    +  CDS            lacI (fragment): lac repressor; lacI; The lac repressor binds to the lac operator to inhibit transcription in E. coli. This inhibition can be relieved by adding lactose or isopropyl-β-D-thiogalactopyranoside (IPTG).
   8993..9014    +  protein_bind   CAP binding site: CAP binding activates transcription in the presence of cAMP. E. coli catabolite activator protein
   9029..9059    +  promoter       lac promoter: promoter for the E. coli lac operon
   9067..9083    +  protein_bind   lac operator: The lac repressor binds to the lac operator to inhibit transcription in E. coli. This inhibition can be relieved by adding lactose or isopropyl-β-D-thiogalactopyranoside (IPTG). lac repressor encoded by lacI
   9128..9146    +  promoter       T3 promoter: promoter for bacteriophage T3 RNA polymerase
>Addgene plasmid #144415 | TFORF2939 | addgene full sequence | sequence record 391589 | Addgene NGS Result
TTAATGTAGTCTTATGCAATACTCTTGTAGTCTTGCAACATGGTAACGATGAGTTAGCAACATGCCTTAC
AAGGAGAGAAAAAGCACCGTGCATGCCGATTGGTGGAAGTAAGGTGGTACGATCGTGCCTTATTAGGAAG
GCAACAGACGGGTCTGACATGGATTGGACGAACCACTGAATTGCCGCATTGCAGAGATATTGTATTTAAG
TGCCTAGCTCGATACATAAACGGGTCTCTCTGGTTAGACCAGATCTGAGCCTGGGAGCTCTCTGGCTAAC
TAGGGAACCCACTGCTTAAGCCTCAATAAAGCTTGCCTTGAGTGCTTCAAGTAGTGTGTGCCCGTCTGTT
GTGTGACTCTGGTAACTAGAGATCCCTCAGACCCTTTTAGTCAGTGTGGAAAATCTCTAGCAGTGGCGCC
CGAACAGGGACTTGAAAGCGAAAGGGAAACCAGAGGAGCTCTCTCGACGCAGGACTCGGCTTGCTGAAGC
GCGCACGGCAAGAGGCGAGGGGCGGCGACTGGTGAGTACGCCAAAAATTTTGACTAGCGGAGGCTAGAAG
GAGAGAGATGGGTGCGAGAGCGTCAGTATTAAGCGGGGGAGAATTAGATCGCGATGGGAAAAAATTCGGT
TAAGGCCAGGGGGAAAGAAAAAATATAAATTAAAACATATAGTATGGGCAAGCAGGGAGCTAGAACGATT
CGCAGTTAATCCTGGCCTGTTAGAAACATCAGAAGGCTGTAGACAAATACTGGGACAGCTACAACCATCC
CTTCAGACAGGATCAGAAGAACTTAGATCATTATATAATACAGTAGCAACCCTCTATTGTGTGCATCAAA
GGATAGAGATAAAAGACACCAAGGAAGCTTTAGACAAGATAGAGGAAGAGCAAAACAAAAGTAAGACCAC
CGCACAGCAAGCGGCCGCTGATCTTCAGACCTGGAGGAGGAGATATGAGGGACAATTGGAGAAGTGAATT
ATATAAATATAAAGTAGTAAAAATTGAACCATTAGGAGTAGCACCCACCAAGGCAAAGAGAAGAGTGGTG
CAGAGAGAAAAAAGAGCAGTGGGAATAGGAGCTTTGTTCCTTGGGTTCTTGGGAGCAGCAGGAAGCACTA
TGGGCGCAGCGTCAATGACGCTGACGGTACAGGCCAGACAATTATTGTCTGGTATAGTGCAGCAGCAGAA
CAATTTGCTGAGGGCTATTGAGGCGCAACAGCATCTGTTGCAACTCACAGTCTGGGGCATCAAGCAGCTC
CAGGCAAGAATCCTGGCTGTGGAAAGATACCTAAAGGATCAACAGCTCCTGGGGATTTGGGGTTGCTCTG
GAAAACTCATTTGCACCACTGCTGTGCCTTGGAATGCTAGTTGGAGTAATAAATCTCTGGAACAGATTTG
GAATCACACGACCTGGATGGAGTGGGACAGAGAAATTAACAATTACACAAGCTTAATACACTCCTTAATT
GAAGAATCGCAAAACCAGCAAGAAAAGAATGAACAAGAATTATTGGAATTAGATAAATGGGCAAGTTTGT
GGAATTGGTTTAACATAACAAATTGGCTGTGGTATATAAAATTATTCATAATGATAGTAGGAGGCTTGGT
AGGTTTAAGAATAGTTTTTGCTGTACTTTCTATAGTGAATAGAGTTAGGCAGGGATATTCACCATTATCG
TTTCAGACCCACCTCCCAACCCCGAGGGGACCCATGCATTGCATCTCAATTAGTCAGCAACCAGGTGTGG
AAAGTCCCCAGGCTCCCCAGCAGGCAGAAGTATGCAAAGCATGCGTCTCAATTAGTCAGCAACCATAGTC
CCGCCCCTAACTCCGCCCATCCCGCCCCTAACTCCGCCCAGTTCCGCCCATTCTCCGCCCCATGGCTGAC
TAATTTTTTTTATTTATGCAGAGGCCGAGGCCGCCTCGGCCTCTGAGCTATTCCAGAAGTAGTGAGGAGG
CTTTTTTGGAGGCCTAGGCTTTTGCAAAAAGCTTTCTAGAGGTACCACCGGAGCTTACCATGACCGAGTA
CAAGCCCACGGTGCGCCTCGCCACCCGCGACGACGTCCCCAGGGCCGTACGCACCCTCGCCGCCGCGTTC
GCCGACTACCCCGCCACGCGCCACACCGTCGATCCGGACCGCCACATCGAGCGGGTCACCGAGCTGCAAG
AACTCTTCCTCACGCGCGTCGGGCTCGACATCGGCAAGGTGTGGGTCGCGGACGACGGCGCCGCCGTGGC
GGTCTGGACCACGCCGGAGAGCGTCGAAGCGGGGGCGGTGTTCGCCGAGATCGGCCCGCGCATGGCCGAG
TTGAGCGGTTCCCGGCTGGCCGCGCAGCAACAGATGGAAGGCCTCCTGGCGCCGCACCGGCCCAAGGAGC
CCGCGTGGTTCCTGGCCACCGTCGGCGTCTCGCCCGACCACCAGGGCAAGGGTCTGGGCAGCGCCGTCGT
GCTCCCCGGAGTGGAGGCGGCCGAGCGCGCCGGGGTGCCCGCCTTCCTGGAGACCTCCGCGCCCCGCAAC
CTCCCCTTCTACGAGCGGCTCGGCTTCACCGTCACCGCCGACGTCGAGGTGCCCGAAGGACCGCGCACCT
GGTGCATGACCCGCAAGCCCGGTGCCAGTTAACGAATTCTAGATCTTGAGACAAATGGCAGTATTCATCC
ACAATTTTAAAAGAAAAGGGGGGATTGGGGGGTACAGTGCAGGGGAAAGAATAGTAGACATAATAGCAAC
AGACATACAAACTAAAGAATTACAAAAACAAATTACAAAAATTCAAAATTTTCGGGTTTATTACAGGGAC
AGCAGAGATCCACTTTGGCGCCGGCTCGAGGCCTGCAGGTGCAAAGATGGATAAAGTTTTAAACAGAGAG
GAATCTTTGCAGCTAATGGACCTTCTAGGTCTTGAAAGGAGTGGGAATTGGCTCCGGTGCCCGTCAGTGG
GCAGAGCGCACATCGCCCACAGTCCCCGAGAAGTTGGGGGGAGGGGTCGGCAATTGAACCGGTGCCTAGA
GAAGGTGGCGCGGGGTAAACTGGGAAAGTGATGTCGTGTACTGGCTCCGCCTTTTTCCCGAGGGTGGGGG
AGAACCGTATATAAGTGCAGTAGTCGCCGTGAACGTTCTTTTTCGCAACGGGTTTGCCGCCAGAACACAG
GTAAGTGCCGTGTGTGGTTCCCGCGGGCCTGGCCTCTTTACGGGTTATGGCCCTTGCGTGCCTTGAATTA
CTTCCACCTGGCTGCAGTACGTGATTCTTGATCCCGAGCTTCGGGTTGGAAGTGGGTGGGAGAGTTCGAG
GCCTTGCGCTTAAGGAGCCCCTTCGCCTCGTGCTTGAGTTGAGGCCTGGCCTGGGCGCTGGGGCCGCCGC
GTGCGAATCTGGTGGCACCTTCGCGCCTGTCTCGCTGCTTTCGATAAGTCTCTAGCCATTTAAAATTTTT
GATGACCTGCTGCGACGCTTTTTTTCTGGCAAGATAGTCTTGTAAATGCGGGCCAAGATCTGCACACTGG
TATTTCGGTTTTTGGGGCCGCGGGCGGCGACGGGGCCCGTGCGTCCCAGCGCACATGTTCGGCGAGGCGG
GGCCTGCGAGCGCGGCCACCGAGAATCGGACGGGGGTAGTCTCAAGCTGGCCGGCCTGCTCTGGTGCCTG
GCCTCGCGCCGCCGTGTATCGCCCCGCCCTGGGCGGCAAGGCTGGCCCGGTCGGCACCAGTTGCGTGAGC
GGAAAGATGGCCGCTTCCCGGCCCTGCTGCAGGGAGCTCAAAATGGAGGACGCGGCGCTCGGGAGAGCGG
GCGGGTGAGTCACCCACACAAAGGAAAAGGGCCTTTCCGTCCTCAGCCGTCGCTTCATGTGACTCCACGG
AGTACCGGGCGCCGTCCAGGCACCTCGATTAGTTCTCGAGCTTTTGGAGTACGTCGTCTTTAGGTTGGGG
GGAGGGGTTTTATGCGATGGAGTTTCCCCACACTGAGTGGGTGGAGACTGAAGTTAGGCCAGCTTGGCAC
TTGATGTAATTCTCCTTGGAATTTGCCCTTTTTGAGTTTGGATCTTGGTTCATTCTCAAGCCTCAGACAG
TGGTTCAAAGTTTTTTTCTTCCATTTCAGGTGTCGTGAGGCTAGCATCGATTGATCAACAAGTTTGTACA
AAAAAGTTGGCATGAGTTCCTATTTTGTGAATCCCACTTTCCCCGGGAGCCTTCCCAGCGGCCAGGACTC
CTTCTTGGGCCAGCTGCCCCTCTACCAGGCTGGCTATGACGCGCTGAGGCCCTTCCCGGCCTCGTACGGG
GCGTCGAGTCTCCCGGACAAGACGTACACCTCACCTTGTTTCTACCAACAGTCCAACTCGGTCCTGGCCT
GCAACCGGGCGTCCTACGAGTACGGGGCCTCGTGTTTCTATTCTGATAAGGACCTCAGTGGCGCCTCGCC
CTCGGGCAGTGGCAAGCAGAGGGGCCCCGGGGACTACCTGCACTTTTCTCCCGAGCAGCAGTACAAACCC
GACAGCAGCAGCGGGCAGGGCAAAGCACTCCATGACGAAGGCGCCGACCGGAAGTACACGAGCCCGGTTT
ACCCTTGGATGCAGCGGATGAACTCCTGCGCGGGTGCTGTGTATGGGAGCCATGGGCGCCGAGGCCGCCA
GACCTACACGCGCTACCAGACACTGGAGCTGGAGAAGGAGTTCCACTTCAACCGCTACCTGACACGGCGC
CGCCGCATCGAGATCGCCAACGCGCTCTGCCTCACCGAGCGCCAGATCAAGATCTGGTTCCAGAACCGCC
GCATGAAGTGGAAAAAGGAAAACAAGCTCATCAATTCCACGCAGCCCAGCGGGGAGGACTCAGAGGCAAA
GGCGGGCGAGTACCCAACTTTCTTGTACAAAGTGGTTGATATCGGTAAGCCTATCCCTAACCCTCTCCTC
GGTCTCGATTCTACGTAGTAATGAACTAGTCCGTAACTTGAAAGTATTTCGATTTCTTGGCTTTATATAT
CTTGTGGAAAGGACGAATACACATAAGGATTATTCCCCCGACGCGTTAAGTCGACAATCAACCTCTGGAT
TACAAAATTTGTGAAAGATTGACTGGTATTCTTAACTATGTTGCTCCTTTTACGCTATGTGGATACGCTG
CTTTAATGCCTTTGTATCATGCTATTGCTTCCCGTATGGCTTTCATTTTCTCCTCCTTGTATAAATCCTG
GTTGCTGTCTCTTTATGAGGAGTTGTGGCCCGTTGTCAGGCAACGTGGCGTGGTGTGCACTGTGTTTGCT
GACGCAACCCCCACTGGTTGGGGCATTGCCACCACCTGTCAGCTCCTTTCCGGGACTTTCGCTTTCCCCC
TCCCTATTGCCACGGCGGAACTCATCGCCGCCTGCCTTGCCCGCTGCTGGACAGGGGCTCGGCTGTTGGG
CACTGACAATTCCGTGGTGTTGTCGGGGAAATCATCGTCCTTTCCTTGGCTGCTCGCCTGTGTTGCCACC
TGGATTCTGCGCGGGACGTCCTTCTGCTACGTCCCTTCGGCCCTCAATCCAGCGGACCTTCCTTCCCGCG
GCCTGCTGCCGGCTCTGCGGCCTCTTCCGCGTCTTCGCCTTCGCCCTCAGACGAGTCGGATCTCCCTTTG
GGCCGCCTCCCCGCGTCGACTTTAAGACCAATGACTTACAAGGCAGCTGTAGATCTTAGCCACTTTTTAA
AAGAAAAGGGGGGACTGGAAGGGCTAATTCACTCCCAACGAAGACAAGATCTGCTTTTTGCTTGTACTGG
GTCTCTCTGGTTAGACCAGATCTGAGCCTGGGAGCTCTCTGGCTAACTAGGGAACCCACTGCTTAAGCCT
CAATAAAGCTTGCCTTGAGTGCTTCAAGTAGTGTGTGCCCGTCTGTTGTGTGACTCTGGTAACTAGAGAT
CCCTCAGACCCTTTTAGTCAGTGTGGAAAATCTCTAGCAGTACGTATAGTAGTTCATGTCATCTTATTAT
TCAGTATTTATAACTTGCAAAGAAATGAATATCAGAGAGTGAGAGGAACTTGTTTATTGCAGCTTATAAT
GGTTACAAATAAAGCAATAGCATCACAAATTTCACAAATAAAGCATTTTTTTCACTGCATTCTAGTTGTG
GTTTGTCCAAACTCATCAATGTATCTTATCATGTCTGGCTCTAGCTATCCCGCCCCTAACTCCGCCCATC
CCGCCCCTAACTCCGCCCAGTTCCGCCCATTCTCCGCCCCATGGCTGACTAATTTTTTTTATTTATGCAG
AGGCCGAGGCCGCCTCGGCCTCTGAGCTATTCCAGAAGTAGTGAGGAGGCTTTTTTGGAGGCCTAGGGAC
GTACCCAATTCGCCCTATAGTGAGTCGTATTACGCGCGCTCACTGGCCGTCGTTTTACAACGTCGTGACT
GGGAAAACCCTGGCGTTACCCAACTTAATCGCCTTGCAGCACATCCCCCTTTCGCCAGCTGGCGTAATAG
CGAAGAGGCCCGCACCGATCGCCCTTCCCAACAGTTGCGCAGCCTGAATGGCGAATGGG
[124 nt withheld, positions 6500-6623]
C
[91 nt withheld, positions 6625-6715]
A
[49 nt withheld, positions 6717-6765]
CCTTTGACGTTGGAGTCCACGTTCTTT
[37 nt withheld, positions 6793-6829]
ACCCTATCTCGGTCTATTCTTTTGATTTATAAGGGATTTTGCCGATTTCGGCCTATTGGTTAAAAAATGA
GCTGATTTAACAAAAATTTAACGCGAATTTTAACAAAATATTAACGCTTACAATTTAGGTGGCACTTTTC
GGGGAAATGTGCGCGGAACCCCTATTTGTTTATTTTTCTAAATACATTCAAATATGTATCCGCTCATGAG
ACAATAACCCTGATAAATGCTTCAATAATATTGAAAAAGGAAGAGTATGAGTATTCAACATTTCCGTGTC
GCCCTTATTCCCTTTTTTGCGGCATTTTGCCTTCCTGTTTTTGCTCACCCAGAAACGCTGGTGAAAGTAA
AAGATGCTGAAGATCAGTTGGGTGCACGAGTGGGTTACATCGAACTGGATCTCAACAGCGGTAAGATCCT
TGAGAGTTTTCGCCCCGAAGAACGTTTTCCAATGATGAGCACTTTTAAAGTTCTGCTATGTGGCGCGGTA
TTATCCCGTATTGACGCCGGGCAAGAGCAACTCGGTCGCCGCATACACTATTCTCAGAATGACTTGGTTG
AGTACTCACCAGTCACAGAAAAGCATCTTACGGATGGCATGACAGTAAGAGAATTATGCAGTGCTGCCAT
AACCATGAGTGATAACACTGCGGCCAACTTACTTCTGACAACGATCGGAGGACCGAAGGAGCTAACCGCT
TTTTTGCACAACATGGGGGATCATGTAACTCGCCTTGATCGTTGGGAACCGGAGCTGAATGAAGCCATAC
CAAACGACGAGCGTGACACCACGATGCCTGTAGCAATGGCAACAACGTTGCGCAAACTATTAACTGGCGA
ACTACTTACTCTAGCTTCCCGGCAACAATTAATAGACTGGATGGAGGCGGATAAAGTTGCAGGACCACTT
CTGCGCTCGGCCCTTCCGGCTGGCTGGTTTATTGCTGATAAATCTGGAGCCGGTGAGCGTGGGTCTCGCG
GTATCATTGCAGCACTGGGGCCAGATGGTAAGCCCTCCCGTATCGTAGTTATCTACACGACGGGGAGTCA
GGCAACTATGGATGAACGAAATAGACAGATCGCTGAGATAGGTGCCTCACTGATTAAGCATTGGTAACTG
TCAGACCAAGTTTACTCATATATACTTTAGATTGATTTAAAACTTCATTTTTAATTTAAAAGGATCTAGG
TGAAGATCCTTTTTGATAATCTCATGACCAAAATCCCTTAACGTGAGTTTTCGTTCCACTGAGCGTCAGA
CCCCGTAGAAAAGATCAAAGGATCTTCTTGAGATCCTTTTTTTCTGCGCGTAATCTGCTGCTTGCAAACA
AAAAAACCACCGCTACCAGCGGTGGTTTGTTTGCCGGATCAAGAGCTACCAACTCTTTTTCCGAAGGTAA
CTGGCTTCAGCAGAGCGCAGATACCAAATACTGTTCTTCTAGTGTAGCCGTAGTTAGGCCACCACTTCAA
GAACTCTGTAGCACCGCCTACATACCTCGCTCTGCTAATCCTGTTACCAGTGGCTGCTGCCAGTGGCGAT
AAGTCGTGTCTTACCGGGTTGGACTCAAGACGATAGTTACCGGATAAGGCGCAGCGGTCGGGCTGAACGG
GGGGTTCGTGCACACAGCCCAGCTTGGAGCGAACGACCTACACCGAACTGAGATACCTACAGCGTGAGCT
ATGAGAAAGCGCCACGCTTCCCGAAGGGAGAAAGGCGGACAGGTATCCGGTAAGCGGCAGGGTCGGAACA
GGAGAGCGCACGAGGGAGCTTCCAGGGGGAAACGCCTGGTATCTTTATAGTCCTGTCGGGTTTCGCCACC
TCTGACTTGAGCGTCGATTTTTGTGATGCTCGTCAGGGGGGCGGAGCCTATGGAAAAACGCCAGCAACGC
GGCCTTTTTACGGTTCCTGGCCTTTTGCTGGCCTTTTGCTCACATGTTCTTTCCTGCGTTATCCCCTGAT
TCTGTGGATAACCGTATTACCGCCTTTGAGTGAGCTGATACCGCTCGCCGCAGCCGAACGACCGAGCGCA
GCGAGTCAGTGAGCGAGGAAGCGGAAGAGCGCCCAATACGCAAACCGCCTCTCCCCGCGCGTTGGCCGAT
TCATTAATGCAGCTGGCACGACAGGTTTCCCGACTGGAAAGCGGGCAGTGAGCGCAACGCAATTAATGTG
AGTTAGCTCACTCATTAGGCACCCCAGGCTTTACACTTTATGCTTCCGGCTCGTATGTTGTGTGGAATTG
TGAGCGGATAACAATTTCACACAGGAAACAGCTATGACCATGATTACGCCAAGCGCGCAATTAACCCTCA
CTAAAGGGAACAAAAGCTGGAGCTGCAAGC
