>Addgene plasmid #144415 | TFORF2939 | depositor partial sequence | sequence record 285360 | Insert
ATCGATTGATCAACAAGTTTGTACAAAAAAGTTGGCATGAGTTCCTATTTTGTGAATCCCACTTTCCCCG
GGAGCCTTCCCAGCGGCCAGGACTCCTTCTTGGGCCAGCTGCCCCTCTACCAGGCTGGCTATGACGCGCT
GAGGCCCTTCCCGGCCTCGTACGGGGCGTCGAGTCTCCCGGACAAGACGTACACCTCACCTTGTTTCTAC
CAACAGTCCAACTCGGTCCTGGCCTGCAACCGGGCGTCCTACGAGTACGGGGCCTCGTGTTTCTATTCTG
ATAAGGACCTCAGTGGCGCCTCGCCCTCGGGCAGTGGCAAGCAGAGGGGCCCCGGGGACTACCTGCACTT
TTCTCCCGAGCAGCAGTACAAACCCGACAGCAGCAGCGGGCAGGGCAAAGCACTCCATGACGAAGGCGCC
GACCGGAAGTACACGAGCCCGGTTTACCCTTGGATGCAGCGGATGAACTCCTGCGCGGGTGCTGTGTATG
GGAGCCATGGGCGCCGAGGCCGCCAGACCTACACGCGCTACCAGACACTGGAGCTGGAGAAGGAGTTCCA
CTTCAACCGCTACCTGACACGGCGCCGCCGCATCGAGATCGCCAACGCGCTCTGCCTCACCGAGCGCCAG
ATCAAGATCTGGTTCCAGAACCGCCGCATGAAGTGGAAAAAGGAAAACAAGCTCATCAATTCCACGCAGC
CCAGCGGGGAGGACTCAGAGGCAAAGGCGGGCGAGTACCCAACTTTCTTGTACAAAGTGGTTGATATCGG
TAAGCCTATCCCTAACCCTCTCCTCGGTCTCGATTCTACGTAGTAATGAACTAGTCCGTAACTTGAAAGT
ATTTCGATTTCTTGGCTTTATATATCTTGTGGAAAGGACGAATACACATAAGGATTATTCCCCCG
