>Addgene plasmid #144415 | TFORF2939 | depositor partial sequence | sequence record 285361 | Barcode
ATACACATAAGGATTATTCCCCCG
